>Addgene plasmid #83831 | pPJ167(JPUB_006765) | depositor full sequence | sequence record 160158 | pPJ167(JPUB_006765) sequence 4800 bps
GATATATTCCGCTTCCTCGCTCACTGACTCGCTACGCTCGGTCGTTCGACTGCGGCGAGCGGAAATGGCT
TACGAACGGGGCGGAGATTTCCTGGAAGATGCCAGGAAGATACTTAACAGGGAAGTGAGAGGGCCGCGGC
AAAGCCGTTTTTCCATAGGCTCCGCCCCCCTGACAAGCATCACGAAATCTGACGCTCAAATCAGTGGTGG
CGAAACCCGACAGGACTATAAAGATACCAGGCGTTTCCCCCTGGCGGCTCCCTCGTGCGCTCTCCTGTTC
CTGCCTTTCGGTTTACCGGTGTCATTCCGCTGTTATGGCCGCGTTTGTCTCATTCCACGCCTGACACTCA
GTTCCGGGTAGGCAGTTCGCTCCAAGCTGGACTGTATGCACGAACCCCCCGTTCAGTCCGACCGCTGCGC
CTTATCCGGTAACTATCGTCTTGAGTCCAACCCGGAAAGACATGCAAAAGCACCACTGGCAGCAGCCACT
GGTAATTGATTTAGAGGAGTTAGTCTTGAAGTCATGCGCCGGTTAAGGCTAAACTGAAAGGACAAGTTTT
GGTGACTGCGCTCCTCCAAGCCAGTTACCTCGGTTCAAAGAGTTGGTAGCTCAGAGAACCTTCGAAAAAC
CGCCCTGCAAGGCGGTTTTTTCGTTTTCAGAGCAAGAGATTACGCGCAGACCAAAACGATCTCAAGAAGA
TCATCTTATTAATCAGATAAAATATTTCTAGATTTCAGTGCAATTTATCTCTTCAAATGTAGCACCTGAA
GTCAGCCCCATACGATATAAGTTGTTACTAGTGCTTGGATTCTCACCAATAAAAAACGCCCGGCGGCAAC
CGAGCGTTCTGAACAAATCCAGATGGAGTTCTGAGGTCATTACTGGATCTATCAACAGGAGTCCAAGCGA
GCTCTCGAACCCCAGAGTCCCGCTCAGAAGAACTCGTCAAGAAGGCGATAGAAGGCGATGCGCTGCGAAT
CGGGAGCGGCGATACCGTAAAGCACGAGGAAGCGGTCAGCCCATTCGCCGCCAAGCTCTTCAGCAATATC
ACGGGTAGCCAACGCTATGTCCTGATAGCGGTCCGCCACACCCAGCCGGCCACAGTCGATGAATCCAGAA
AAGCGGCCATTTTCCACCATGATATTCGGCAAGCAGGCATCGCCATGGGTCACGACGAGATCCTCGCCGT
CGGGCATGCGCGCCTTGAGCCTGGCGAACAGTTCGGCTGGCGCGAGCCCCTGATGCTCTTCGTCCAGATC
ATCCTGATCGACAAGACCGGCTTCCATCCGAGTACGTGCTCGCTCGATGCGATGTTTCGCTTGGTGGTCG
AATGGGCAGGTAGCCGGATCAAGCGTATGCAGCCGCCGCATTGCATCAGCCATGATGGATACTTTCTCGG
CAGGAGCAAGGTGAGATGACAGGAGATCCTGCCCCGGCACTTCGCCCAATAGCAGCCAGTCCCTTCCCGC
TTCAGTGACAACGTCGAGCACAGCTGCGCAAGGAACGCCCGTCGTGGCCAGCCACGATAGCCGCGCTGCC
TCGTCCTGCAGTTCATTCAGGGCACCGGACAGGTCGGTCTTGACAAAAAGAACCGGGCGCCCCTGCGCTG
ACAGCCGGAACACGGCGGCATCAGAGCAGCCGATTGTCTGTTGTGCCCAGTCATAGCCGAATAGCCTCTC
CACCCAAGCGGCCGGAGAACCTGCGTGCAATCCATCTTGTTCAATCATGCGAAACGATCCTCATCCTGTC
TCTTGATCAGATCATGATCCCCTGCGCCATCAGATCCTTGGCGGCAAGAAAGCCATCCAGTTTACTTTGC
AGGGCTTCCCAACCTTACCAGAGGGCGCCCCAGCTGGCAATTCCGAATTCATGAGATCTCGTGCTTTCTA
TGAGTCGTTAAAAAGAGTATTGACTTCCCTATCAGTGATAGAATACTTACAGCCATGATATCAAACTCGA
GTTTAAGAAGGAGATATACATATGAAGAAACTGGTTCTGATCAACCCACATCCAATGGGCAACGTGGGCG
AAGAAAATGTGAGTGTTCTGAACCAAATGCCGGTGAACCTGGGCTACCTGAAAGTTCTGACGCCAGGTAA
TTGGCAAGTGGACATTATCGATGAGACCCAAGAATACGCCATTGATGAAAATACGGGCGACATTACCTTT
GGTGGTGCGGATCTGGTGGGTATTACCAGCGTGAGTTACCAAGCCGATCGCGCCTACAAGATTGCGACGG
CGTGTCGTAAACGTGGTATTCCGGTTATTATGGGTGGCATCCATGCCACGAGTAACCCAGACGAGGCCGC
GAAATACGTTGATAGCGTGGTGATTCGTGAAGGCATCACCCTGTGGAGTACCATCATTGACGATTTTGAA
AAGGGTCGCCTGCGTAAGCGTTATGATGGCGGTCTGACCCCAATGGAAATTTACTGTAATCTGAGCCCAG
ATCGCAAGTTTCTGAAAGATAAATACAAATACCGTTATAGCGGTATTATTACGACCGCGGGTTGTCCATT
TGCCTGTGAATTTTGTAGTGTGCCACAATTTCAGGGTCAAAAATATCGCGAGCGTCCAGTGGATGATATT
CTGAATGAATTTGAAAGCATTAAAGGTCAATATCGTGGCCTGATTCTGACCGACGAAAACTTTTACGGTC
ATAGCAAAAAGAGTAATGAACGTGTGCGTACCCTGTTCAAAGGCATGGTGGAACGCGGTATCTATCAGAA
TTGGTTTGGTTTCACCAGTCTGAATATCTACAAAGATGACGAAACCCTGGAATACATGGCGAAAAGTGGT
TGTGTGGGTGTGCTGATTGGTATTGAGAGCATTGAGGAAGAAAGCCTGAAGAGTATGAACAAAAACGTGA
ATCTGAAAATTAGTGTTGAAAACTACTATGAGGCCATCGCGAACATTCGTAAGCATGGTCTGGCCGTGTG
GGGTACGATGGTTTTTGGTAATGATGCCGACACCAGCGGTACCTTCGAACGCGTGGCCGATTTTATCCTG
GATAGCCATATTGATATTATGACCTGCGGCATCCTGTGTCCGTTTATCAACACCCCACTGTACCACCGCC
TGAACCGCGAGAATCGTCTGTTTCGTACGCATTTCCCAGAAGATTGGAAGTATTATACCAGTCACCACCT
GACCTACGTGCTGAAAAAGCTGACGCTGGATGAAATGATTGAAGGTTTCCAGTACCTGTATGATCGTATC
TTTGCCACCGAAGTGCTGCGCAAACGCTTCCATCGTGCCAAAGACGAACTGAATAACAACATGAATGCGG
CCATGTTTGCGTTCCGTGTTAATCTGGATTGGCAGAATGTGTACCAACATCTGATTCAAAACCTGAAGGA
TCTGCATACGAGTGGCGACTATGAAGCGGCCCTGAAGTGTTATGTGGATACCGACAAACAAGGTAAGGGT
AAAAAACTGGCGAGTATCGAAGCCGCCCCATAAAGGAGGTTTTCTAATGAAAATGACCAAAGTTGTGATT
ACCGGTCTGGGTCTGGTGACCCCGGTGGGTACCGGCCTGAAAAAGAGCTGGGAGAGTTTCGCCCAAGGTC
GTGATGGTGCGTGCGAAATGAAGAGTTTTGACACCAGTCTGTACAAAGTGCATCGTAGCTGTGAAGTGAA
AGACTTTTTTCTGGACGTGGAGCTGGAGAATCAAATTAGTGAAAATACCCTGCATAAATACGTGTACTAC
GCGGCCCGCGAAGCCCTGCTGGAAAGTGGTCTGCATGGTGACAAAAAAAGCGGTCGCGAACGTTTTGGCA
TCGCCATTGGTACCCTGGCGGCGGAACTGACCCCATTCGAACGTCTGCTGCGCAAAAATACGAGCCTGAA
GAACAACGGTTTCGACCATAAAGTGGCCGCGGTGTATCCGCCAAATAGTATTACGAAAATGCTGGCCAAT
TACTTTAACTTTGAAGGTCAGAGTATGATTAGTCTGAATGCCTGTAGTAGCGGTAACCATGCGATTGCGT
GGGCCTACGATCGCCTGATCGATAACAAGCTGGATGTGGTTATGGTGGGTGGTGCGGATATGATTCCACA
AACCGAGTTTACCCACTTCCATAATCTGAAAGCGCTGACGCCAGACAAATGTCAACCATTTGATAAGAAT
CGTAAAGGTCTGATGATTGGTGAAGGTGCCGGTATCCTGATCATGGAACGTTACGAATACGCCAAAAACC
GTGGTGCCGCGATTATTGCCGAAATGGCGGGCTACGGTCTGAGTTGCGATGGTTTTCATATGACCGCCCC
ACACCCGGAAGGTGATGGCGCCGTGAAAAGTATGAGTGATGCGCTGAAGATGGCCCGTATGAATCCAGAG
GATATTGGTTACATCAATGCCCATGGCACGGGTACGCCACATAATGATCGTACCGAGACCATTGCCATTA
AACGTGTGTTTGGTGAGCATGCCTACAAAATTCCATGTAGCAGTACGAAGAGCATGATCGGTCACCTGAT
GGGTGCGGCGAGTGCCGTGGAAAGCGTGATTTGTTGCCTGGTGCTGCGTCATGGTATCATTCCACCGACC
ATTAACTATGAAACCCCAGATCCGGAGTGCAATCTGGATGTTACCCCGAATAACGCCCGTGAAGCGAATG
TGAGTTGTATTGTGAACAATAGTTTTGCCTTCGGTGGTAATAATGCCACCACCATTTTTCGCAAACTGGA
ATAA
[68 nt withheld, positions 4695-4762]
ATGAAAAAATTATTATTGGATCCTAAAAGCTTCCTAGG
Features (pLannotate 1.2.2; 7 found; start..end, strand, type, name):
      7..62      -  rep_origin     RSF ori (fragment): Plasmids containing the RSF 1030 origin of replication can be propagated in E. coli cells that contain additional plasmids with compatible origins.
    150..695     -  rep_origin     p15A ori: Plasmids containing the medium-copy-number p15A origin of replication can be propagated in E. coli cells that contain a second plasmid with the ColE1 origin.
    809..903     -  terminator     lambda t0 terminator: transcription terminator from phage lambda
    937..1728    -  CDS            neo: KKA2_KLEPN - Also known as kan, nptII. Experimental evidence at protein level: Swiss-Prot protein existence level 1. Resistance to kanamycin, neomycin, paromomycin, ribostamycin, butirosin and gentamicin B. From Klebsiella pneumoniae.
   1760..1864    -  CDS            tnpA (fragment): TN5P_ECOLX - Also known as tnp. Experimental evidence at protein level: Swiss-Prot protein existence level 1. Mediates transposition of transposon Tn5 by a 'cut and paste' mechanism. First, the monomeric transposase binds the 19 bp inverted DNA repeats flanking the transposon. Then, dimerization of the DNA- bound transposase creates a synaptic DNA complex. After nicking of the first DNA strand, excision of the transposon proceeds through a series of intermediates. The transposase then mediates the insertion of the transposon at a new site by strand transfer. The activity of the wild- type tran
   1909..1932    +  promoter       PLtetO-1 promoter (fragment): modified phage lambda PL promoter with tet operator sites (Lutz and Bujard, 1997)
   4710..4758    +  terminator     fd terminator (sequence withheld): central terminator from bacteriophage fd (Otsuka and Kunisawa, 1982)
