[The description below was written by a language model from this plasmid's Addgene catalogue record and pLannotate feature annotations shown in this document.]
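Description:
pPJ167 is a bacterial plasmid built on a BglBrick-style pBbE0k backbone for propagation in E. coli, with kanamycin selection. It carries a synthetic two-gene operon ("NEW operon 3 final") made from candidate ladderane biosynthetic genes of an anammox bacterium. According to the catalogue entry, the first insert is Kuste2803, annotated as a radical SAM enzyme (about 1.5 kb). The second is Kuste2804, a FabF-type gene (about 1.2 kb); FabF enzymes are β-ketoacyl-ACP synthases of fatty acid synthesis. Both were assembled by Gibson cloning. These genes are not called by the automated annotation, but the unannotated stretch between roughly positions 1,930 and 4,710 of the 4,800 nt sequence is about the right size to hold them. That stretch is followed by a phage fd transcription terminator.

Several details in the record do not agree or are incomplete. The catalogue describes the origin as ColE1, whereas the feature table identifies a p15A origin plus a short RSF-like fragment; the record does not resolve this discrepancy. The listed vector size of 712 bp is also inconsistent with the 4,800 nt deposited sequence. The entries in the "promoter" fields appear to be primer names rather than promoters. The only promoter-like element detected is a short fragment of PLtetO-1 just upstream of the insert region, so no functional promoter driving the operon is clearly documented. The selection cassette consists of the neo/nptII kanamycin resistance gene, a residual Tn5 transposase fragment beside it, and a lambda t0 terminator. The associated work used such constructs for heterologous expression in E. coli to test proposed ladderane lipid biosynthesis genes. This plasmid may serve as an operon-carrying intermediate or component in that effort.
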