Addgene plasmid #83831: pPJ167(JPUB_006765)
Purpose: Carries NEW operon 3 final
Depositing lab: Harry Beller. Depositing organization: Lawrence Berkeley National Laboratory. Publication: Investigation of Proposed Ladderane Biosynthetic Genes from Anammox Bacteria by Heterologous Expression in E. coli. Javidpour P, Deutsch S, Mutalik VK, Hillson NJ, Petzold CJ, Keasling JD, Beller HR. PLoS One. 2016 Mar 14;11(3):e0151087. doi: 10.1371/journal.pone.0151087. eCollection 2016. PONE-D-16-02052 PubMed 26975050.
Backbone
  Vector backbone: pBbE0k backbone (colE1 ori, kanR)
  Total vector size (bp): 712
  Selectable markers: Kan
Growth in bacteria
  Bacterial resistance: Kanamycin, 50 μg/mL
  Growth temperature: 37°C
  Growth strain: DH5alpha
  Growth instructions: Medium copy strain
  Copy number: Unknown
Gene/Insert 1
  Gene/Insert name: Kuste2803 (alt name: SAM radical enzyme)
  Insert size (bp): 1482
  Promoter: op3_BsmBI_2803_for
  Cloning method: Gibson Cloning
  Sequencing primers: 5′ aattccgaattcatgagatctggatccgtctcaatgaagaaactggttctgatcaacc
Gene/Insert 2
  Gene/Insert name: Kuste2804 (alt name: FabF)
  Insert size (bp): 1218
  Promoter: op3_2804_for
  Cloning method: Gibson Cloning
  Sequencing primers: 5′ cataaaggaggttttctaatgaaaatgaccaaagttgtgattacc
Terms and licenses: Academic/Nonprofit Terms; Industry Terms: Not Available to Industry
How to cite: pPJ167(JPUB_006765) was a gift from Harry Beller (Addgene plasmid # 83831 ; http://n2t.net/addgene:83831 ; RRID:Addgene_83831)
