>Addgene plasmid #83831 | pPJ167(JPUB_006765) | addgene partial sequence | sequence record 162734 | psc101-For 5'-GATCAGATCATGATCCCCTGCGCCATCAGATCC-3'
CATCCAGTTTACTTTGCAGGGCTTCCCAACCTTACCAGAGGGCGCCCCAGCTGGCAATTCCGAATTCATG
AGATCTCGTGCTTTCTATGAGTCGTTAAAAAGAGTATTGACTTCCCTATCAGTGATAGAATACTTACAGC
CATGATATCAAACTCGAGTTTAAGAAGGAGATATACATATGAAGAAACTGGTTCTGATCAACCCACATCC
AATGGGCAACGTGGGCGAAGAAAATGTGAGTGTTCTGAACCAAATGCCGGTGAACCTGGGCTACCTGAAA
GTTCTGACGCCAGGTAATTGGCAAGTGGACATTATCGATGAGACCCAAGAATACGCCATTGATGAAAATA
CGGGCGACATTACCTTTGGTGGTGCGGATCTGGTGGGTATTACCAGCGTGAGTTACCAAGCCGATCGCGC
CTACAAGATTGCGACGGCGTGTCGTAAACGTGGTATTCCGGTTATTATGGGTGGCATCCATGCCACGAGT
AACCCAGACGAGGCCGCGAAATACGTTGATAGCGTGGTGATTCGTGAAGGCATCACCCTGTGGAGTACCA
TCATTGACGATTTTGAAAAGGGTCGCCTGCGTAAGCGTTATGATGGCGGTCTGACCCCAATGGAAATTTA
CTGTAATCTGAGCCCAGATCGCAAGTTTCTGAAAGATAAATACAAATACCGTTATAGCGGTATTATTACG
ACCGCGGGTTGTCCATTTGCCTGTGAATTTTGTAGTGTGCCACAATTTCAGGGTCAAAAATATCGCGAGC
GTCCAGTGGATGATATTCTGAATGAATTTGAA
