>Addgene plasmid #83831 | pPJ167(JPUB_006765) | addgene partial sequence | sequence record 162735 | L4440 5'-AGCGAGTCAGTGAGCGAG-3'
GGCAATGGTCTCGGTACGATCATTATGTGGCGTACCCGTGCCATGGGCATTGATGTAACCAATATCCTCT
GGATTCATACGGGCCATCTTCAGCGCATCACTCATACTTTTCACGGCGCCATCACCTTCCGGGTGTGGGG
CGGTCATATGAAAACCATCGCAACTCAGACCGTAGCCCGCCATTTCGGCAATAATCGCGGCACCACGGTT
TTTGGCGTATTCGTAACGTTCCATGATCAGGATACCGGCACCTTCACCAATCATCAGACCTTTACGATTC
TTATCAAATGGTTGACATTTGTCTGGCGTCAGCGCTTTCAGATTATGGAAGTGGGTAAACTCGGTTTGTG
GAATCATATCCGCACCACCCACCATAACCACATCCAGCTTGTTATCGATCAGGCGATCGTAGGCCCACGC
AATCGCATGGTTACCGCTACTACAGGCATTCAGACTAATCATACTCTGACCTTCAAAGTTAA
